>Addgene plasmid #246435 | pMini-CMV-NLS-dead R-IscB-NLS_T2A_EGFP (Y67X)_LNMA intron | addgene full sequence | sequence record 488935 | Addgene NGS Result
CCAAGCTTGCATGCCTTTCCATAGGCTCCGCCCCCCTGACGAGCATCACAAAAATCGACGCTCAAGTCAG
AGGTGGCGAAACCCGACAGGACTATAAAGATACCAGGCGTTTCCCCCTGGAAGCTCCCTCGTGCGCTCTC
CTGTTCCGACCCTGCCGCTTACCGGATACCTGTCCGCCTTTCTCCCTTCGGGAAGCGTGGCGCTTTCTCA
TAGCTCACGCTGTAGGTATCTCAGTTCGGTGTAGGTCGTTCGCTCCAAGCTGGGCTGTGTGCACGAACCC
CCCGTTCAGCCCGACCGCTGCGCCTTATCCGGTAACTATCGTCTTGAGTCCAACCCGGTAAGACACGACT
TATCGCCACTGGCAGCAGCCACTGGTAACAGGATTAGCAGAGCGAGGTATGTAGGCGGTGCTACAGAGTT
CTTGAAGTGGTGGCCTAACTACGGCTACACTAGAAGAACAGTATTTGGTATCTGCGCTCTGCTGAAGCCA
GTTACCTTCGGAAAAAGAGTTGGTAGCTCTTGATCCGGCAAACAAACCACCGCTGGTAGCGGTGGTTTTT
TTGTTTGCAAGCAGCAGATTACGCGCAGAAAAAAAGGATCTCAAGAAGATCCTTTGATCTTTTCTACGGG
GTCTGACGCTCAGTGGAACGAAAACTCACGTTAAGGGATTTTGGTCATGAGATTATCAAAAAGGATCTTC
ACCTAGATCCTTTTAAATTAAAAATGAAGTTTTAAATCAATCTAAAGTATATATGAGTAAACTTGGTCTG
ACAGTTACCAATGCTTAATCAGTGAGGCACCTATCTCAGCGATCTGTCTATTTCGTTCATCCATAGTTGC
CTGACTCCCCGTCGTGTAGATAACTACGATACGGGAGGGCTTACCATCTGGCCCCAGTGCTGCAATGATA
CCGCGAGACCCACGCTCACCGGCTCCAGATTTATCAGCAATAAACCAGCCAGCCGGAAGGGCCGAGCGCA
GAAGTGGTCCTGCAACTTTATCCGCCTCCATCCAGTCTATTAATTGTTGCCGGGAAGCTAGAGTAAGTAG
TTCGCCAGTTAATAGTTTGCGCAACGTTGTTGCCATTGCTACAGGCATCGTGGTGTCACGCTCGTCGTTT
GGTATGGCTTCATTCAGCTCCGGTTCCCAACGATCAAGGCGAGTTACATGATCCCCCATGTTGTGCAAAA
AAGCGGTTAGCTCCTTCGGTCCTCCGATCGTTGTCAGAAGTAAGTTGGCCGCAGTGTTATCACTCATGGT
TATGGCAGCACTGCATAATTCTCTTACTGTCATGCCATCCGTAAGATGCTTTTCTGTGACTGGTGAGTAC
TCAACCAAGTCATTCTGAGAATAGTGTATGCGGCGACCGAGTTGCTCTTGCCCGGCGTCAATACGGGATA
ATACCGCGCCACATAGCAGAACTTTAAAAGTGCTCATCATTGGAAAACGTTCTTCGGGGCGAAAACTCTC
AAGGATCTTACCGCTGTTGAGATCCAGTTCGATGTAACCCACTCGTGCACCCAACTGATCTTCAGCATCT
TTTACTTTCACCAGCGTTTCTGGGTGAGCAAAAACAGGAAGGCAAAATGCCGCAAAAAAGGGAATAAGGG
CGACACGGAAATGTTGAATACTCATACTCTTCCTTTTTCAATATTATTGAAGCATTTATCAGGGTTATTG
TCTCATGAGCGGATACATATTTGAATGTATTTAGAAAAATAAACAAATAGGGGTTCCGCGCACATTTGAC
ATTGATTATTGACTAGTTATTAATAGTAATCAATTACGGGGTCATTAGTTCATAGCCCATATATGGAGTT
CCGCGTTACATAACTTACGGTAAATGGCCCGCCTGGCTGACCGCCCAACGACCCCCGCCCATTGACGTCA
ATAATGACGTATGTTCCCATAGTAACGCCAATAGGGACTTTCCATTGACGTCAATGGGTGGAGTATTTAC
GGTAAACTGCCCACTTGGCAGTACATCAAGTGTATCATATGCCAAGTACGCCCCCTATTGACGTCAATGA
CGGTAAATGGCCCGCCTGGCATTATGCCCAGTACATGACCTTATGGGACTTTCCTACTTGGCAGTACATC
TACGTATTAGTCATCGCTATTACCATGGTGATGCGGTTTTGGCAGTACATCAATGGGCGTGGATAGCGGT
TTGACTCACGGGGATTTCCAAGTCTCCACCCCATTGACGTCAATGGGAGTTTGTTTTGGCACCAAAATCA
ACGGGACTTTCCAAAATGTCGTAACAACTCCGCCCCATTGACGCAAATGGGCGGTAGGCGTGTACGGTGG
GAGGTCTATATAAGCAGAGCTCTCTGGCTAACTAGAGAACCCACTGCCACCATGGGACCAAAAAAGAAAC
GGAAGGTGGGATCTATGGCCGTGGTCTACGTGATCTCTAAGTCCGGCAAACCACTGATGCCCACCACCAG
ATGCGGCCACGTGCGGATCTTGCTCAAGGAAGGCAAGGCTAGAGTGGTGGAAAGAAAGCCCTTCACCATC
CAGCTGACCTACGAGTCTGCCGAGGAAACCCAGCCTCTGGTGCTGGGCATTGCTCCTGGCAGAACCAATA
TCGGTATGAGCGTGGTGACCGAGAGCGGAGAGAGCGTGTTCAACGCCCAAATCGAGACAAGAAACAAGGA
CGTGCCTAAGCTGATGAAGGACAGAAAGCAGTATAGGCGTGCCCACAGAAGGCTGAAGCGGCGGTGCAAA
AGACGGCGGAGAGCCAAGGCTGCCGGCACCGCCTTCGAGGAGGGCGAAAAGCAAAGACTGCTGCCTGGCT
GCAAAAAGCCTATTACATGCAAGAGCATCCGGAACAAGGAAGCCAGATTCAACAACCGCAAGCGGCCTAA
AGGATGGCTGACACCTACCGCCAATCACCTGCTGGTCACCCACCTGAACGTGGTTAAGAAGGTGCAGAAG
ATCCTGCCCGTGGCCAAGGTGGTGCTGGAGCTGAATCGGTTCAGCTTTATGGCCATGAACAACCCCAAGG
TTCAGAGATGGCAGTACCAGCGGGGCCCTCTGTACGGCAAAGGCAGCGTGGAAGAGGCCGTGTCCATGCA
GCAGGATGGACACTGCCTGTTTTGTAAACACGGCATCGACCACTACCACCACGTGGTCCCCAGAAGAAAG
AACGGCAGCGAGACACTGGAAAACAGAGTGGGCCTTTGTGAAGAACACGCGAGACTGGTGCACACAGATA
AGGAGTGGGAGGCCAACCTGGCCAGCAAGAAGTCTGGAATGAACAAGAAATACCACGCCCTGTCTGTGCT
GAACCAGATCATCCCCTACCTGGCTGATCAGCTGGCCGATATGTTCCCCGGAAATTTCTGCGTGACAAGC
GGCCAAGACACCTATCTGTTTCGGGAAGAGCATGGCATCCCTAAGGACCACTACCTGGACGCCTACTGCA
TCGCCTGCAGCGCACTGACCGACGCCAAGAAGGTGAGCAGCCCTAAGGGCAGACCATACATGGTGCACCA
GTTCAGAAGGCATGATAGACAGGCCTGTCACAAGGCCAATCTGAACCGGAGCTACTACATGGGCGGCAAG
AAAGTTGCCACCAACCGGCACAAAGCTATGGACCAGAAAACTGACAGCCTGGAAGAGTACAGAGCCGCTC
ACAGCGCCGCTGACGTGTCTAAACTGACCGTGAAGCACCCTTCTGCTCAGTACAACGGCGGACTGCAGAT
CTACGTGGGGTCCAAAAGGCCGGCGGCCACGAAAAAGGCCGGCCAGGCAAAAAAGAAAAAGGGAGAGGGC
AGGGGAAGTCTTCTAACATGCGGGGACGTGGAGGAAAATCCCGGCCCAATGGTGAGCAAGGGCGAGGAGC
TGTTCACCGGGGTGGTGCCCATCCTGGTCGAGCTGGACGGCGACGTAAACGGCCACAAGTTCAGCGTGTC
CGGCGAGGGCGAGGGCGATGCCACCTACGGCAAGCTGACCCTGAAGTTCATCTGCACCACCGGCAAGCTG
CCCGTGCCCTGGCCCACCCTCGTGACCACCCTGACCTAAGGCGTGCAGTGCTTCAGCCGCTACCCCGACC
ACATGAAGCAGCACGACTTCTTCAAGTCCGCCATGCCCGAAGGCTACGTCCAGGTAGCCGCCGCTGAGGC
CGAGCCTGCACTGGGGCCACCCAGCCAGGCCTGGGGGCAGCCTCTCCCCAGCCTCCCCGTGCCAAAAATC
TTTTCATTAAAGAATGTTTTGGAACTTTACTCGCTGGCCTGGCCTTTCTTCTCTCTCCTCCCTATACCTT
GAACAGGGAACCCAGGTGTCTGGGTGCCCTACTCTGGTAAGGAAGGGAGTGGGAACTTTCTGATGCCATG
GAATATTCCTGTGGGAGCAGTGGACAAGGGTCTGGATTTGTCTTCTGGGAAAGGGAGGGGAGGACAGACG
TGGGGCATGCCCGCCCTGCCTCTCTCCCCCATTCTTGTTGCATGCATATCCTCTCATTTCCCTCATTTTT
CCTGCAAGAATGTTCTCTCTCATTCCTGACCGCCCCTCCACTCCAATTAATAGTGCATGCCTGCTGCCCT
ACAAGCTTGCTCCCGTTCTCTCTTCTTTTCCTCTTAAGCTCAGAGTAGCTAGAACAGAGTCAGAGTCACT
GCTCTGGTTCTCTGTCCCCAAGTCTTCCTGAGCCTTCTCCCCTTTTATGTCTTCCCTCTCCTCCTCCGGG
CCCCTAGCCTCCCAAACCCCCATTGCCCGCTGGCTCCTTGGGCACAGAACCACACCTTCCTGCCTGGCGG
CTGGGAGCCTGCAGGAGCCTGGAGCCTGGTTGGGCCTGAGTGGTCAGTCCCAGACTCGCCGTCCCGCCTG
AGCCTTGTCTCCCTTCCCAGGAGCGCACCATCTTCTTCAAGGACGACGGCAACTACAAGACCCGCGCCGA
GGTGAAGTTCGAGGGCGACACCCTGGTGAACCGCATCGAGCTGAAGGGCATCGACTTCAAGGAGGACGGC
AACATCCTGGGGCACAAGCTGGAGTACAACTACAACAGCCACAACGTCTATATCATGGCCGACAAGCAGA
AGAACGGCATCAAGGTGAACTTCAAGATCCGCCACAACATCGAGGACGGCAGCGTGCAGCTCGCCGACCA
CTACCAGCAGAACACCCCCATCGGCGACGGCCCCGTGCTGCTGCCCGACAACCACTACCTGAGCACCCAG
TCCGCCCTGAGCAAAGACCCCAACGAGAAGCGCGATCACATGGTCCTGCTGGAGTTCGTGACCGCCGCCG
GGATCACTCTCGGCATGGACGAGCTGTACAAGTAATCTAGAGGGCCCGTTTAAACCCGCTGATCAGCCTC
GACTGTGCCTTCTAGTTGCCAGCCATCTGTTGTTTGCCCCTCCCCCGTGCCTTCCTTGACCCTGGAAGGT
GCCACTCCCACTGTCCTTTCCTAATAAAATGAGGAAATTGCATCGCATTGTCTGAGTAGGTGTCATTCTA
TTCTGGGGGGTGGGGTGGGGCAGGACAGCAAGGGGGAGGATTGGGAAGACAATAGCAGGCATGCTGGGGA
TGCGGTGGGCTCTATGGGATTTGCCCTCCCATATGTCCTTCCGAGTGAGCGGTGTTTCGTCCTTTCCACA
AGATATATAAAGCCAAGAAATCGAAATACTTTCAAGTTACGGTAAGCATATGATAGTCCATTTTAAAACA
TAATTTTAAAACTGCAAACTACCCAAGAAATTATTACTTTCTACGTCACGTATTTTGTACTAATATCTTT
GTGTTTACAGTCAAATTAATTCCAATTATCTCTCTAACAGCCTTGTATCGTATATGCAAATATGAAGGAA
TCATGGGAAATAGGCCCTC
Features (pLannotate 1.2.2; 11 found; start..end, strand, type, name):
     16..604     -  rep_origin     ori: high-copy-number ColE1/pMB1/pBR322/pUC origin of replication
    775..1635    -  CDS            AmpR: β-lactamase; bla; confers resistance to ampicillin, carbenicillin, and related antibiotics
   1636..1740    -  promoter       AmpR promoter: bla
   1748..2127    +  enhancer       CMV enhancer: human cytomegalovirus immediate early enhancer
   2128..2331    +  promoter       CMV promoter: human cytomegalovirus (CMV) immediate early promoter
   3724..3771    +  CDS            nucleoplasmin NLS: bipartite nuclear localization signal from nucleoplasmin
   3775..3827    +  CDS            T2A (fragment): 2A peptide from Thosea asigna virus capsid protein Eukaryotic ribosomes fail to insert a peptide bond between the Gly and Pro residues, yielding separate polypeptides.
   3829..4114    +  CDS            EGFP (fragment): the original enhanced GFP (Yang et al., 1996) mammalian codon-optimized
   4847..5285    +  CDS            EGFP (fragment): the original enhanced GFP (Yang et al., 1996) mammalian codon-optimized
   5323..5547    +  polyA_signal   bGH poly(A) signal: bovine growth hormone polyadenylation signal
   5589..5829    -  promoter       U6 promoter: RNA polymerase III promoter for human U6 snRNA
