[The description below was written by a language model from this plasmid's Addgene catalogue record and pLannotate feature annotations shown in this document.]
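Description:
pMini-CMV-NLS-dead R-IscB-NLS_T2A_EGFP (Y67X)_LNMA intron is a 5.8 kb mammalian expression plasmid on the compact pMini backbone. It is propagated in E. coli through a high-copy ColE1/pUC-type origin and selected with ampicillin via the β-lactamase gene. No mammalian selection marker is recorded or annotated.

A single CMV enhancer/promoter unit, terminated by the bovine growth hormone polyadenylation signal, drives a bicistronic open reading frame. The first part encodes a catalytically dead form of the O.gue IscB protein from a human gut metagenome. It carries the D60A and H269A mutations and a deletion of residues 433–487 (delta-TID), and is flanked by an N-terminal SV40 NLS and a C-terminal nucleoplasmin NLS for nuclear targeting. A T2A peptide from Thosea asigna virus separates this protein from the downstream EGFP reporter by ribosomal skipping.

The EGFP coding sequence is disabled by a premature stop codon at tyrosine 67. It is also interrupted between Gln95 and Glu96 by an LMNA intron, so the transcript undergoes cis-splicing. The feature table reflects this, showing EGFP as two fragments separated by roughly 730 nt of unannotated sequence. The IscB coding region and the SV40 NLS are not picked up by the automated annotation.

A U6 RNA polymerase III promoter is annotated on the reverse strand at the end of the sequence record. Neither the catalogue fields nor the feature table states what it transcribes.

According to the record, the plasmid serves as a non-fluorescent reporter for assessing trans-splicing in mammalian cells, in work on converting IscB and Cas9 into RNA-guided RNA editors. Restoration of fluorescence would presumably indicate replacement of the exon carrying the stop codon, though the record does not describe the assay readout.
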