Addgene plasmid #246435: pMini-CMV-NLS-dead R-IscB-NLS_T2A_EGFP (Y67X)_LNMA intron
Purpose: Expresses inactive EGFP (Y67X) in mammalian cells for trans-splicing assessments. LMNA intron is inserted into EGFP CDS.
Depositing lab: Ailong Ke. Depositing organization: Yale University. Publication: Conversion of IscB and Cas9 into RNA-guided RNA editors. Xu C, Niu X, Sun H, Yan H, Tang W, Ke A. Cell. 2025 Aug 18:S0092-8674(25)00854-2. doi: 10.1016/j.cell.2025.07.032. PubMed 40829585.
Backbone
  Vector backbone: pMini
  Vector type: Mammalian Expression
Growth in bacteria
  Bacterial resistance: Ampicillin, 100 μg/mL
  Growth temperature: 37°C
  Growth strain: DH5alpha
  Copy number: Unknown
Gene/Insert 1
  Gene/Insert name: O.gue IscB with dead mutations (D60A, H269A) and delta-TID
  Species: Synthetic; human gut metagenome
  Insert size (bp): 1323
  Mutation: changed Aspartic Acid 60 to Alanine, changed Histidine 269 to Alanine, deleted amino acids 433-487
  GenBank ID: OGEU01000025.1
  Promoter: CMV
  Tag / fusion protein: SV40 NLS (N terminal on insert); nucleoplasmin NLS (C terminal on insert)
  Cloning method: Gibson Cloning
  Sequencing primers: 5′ CGCAAATGGGCGGTAGGCGTG
Gene/Insert 2
  Gene/Insert name: EGFP
  Species: Synthetic
  Insert size (bp): 711
  Mutation: changed Tyrosine 67 to premature stop codon. LMNA intron inserted between Glutamine 95 and Glutamic acid 96 to mimick cis-splicing
  Promoter: CMV
  Tag / fusion protein: Thosea asigna virus 2A peptide (N terminal on insert)
  Cloning method: Gibson Cloning
  Sequencing primers: 5′ aacggcggactgcagatctacg
Terms and licenses: Academic/Nonprofit Terms; Industry Terms: Not Available to Industry
How to cite: pMini-CMV-NLS-dead R-IscB-NLS_T2A_EGFP (Y67X)_LNMA intron was a gift from Ailong Ke (Addgene plasmid # 246435 ; http://n2t.net/addgene:246435 ; RRID:Addgene_246435)
